>Addgene plasmid #111731 | pBacMam2-DiEx-LIC-C-flag_huntingtin_full-length_Q145 | addgene full sequence | sequence record 226895 | Addgene NGS Result
TTCTCTGTCACAGAATGAAAATTTTTCTGTCATCTCTTCGTTATTAATGTTTGTAATTGACTGAATATCA
ACGCTTATTTGCAGCCTGAATGGCGAATGGG
[124 nt withheld, positions 102-225]
C
[91 nt withheld, positions 227-317]
A
[49 nt withheld, positions 319-367]
CCTTTGACGTTGGAGTCCACGTTCTT
[37 nt withheld, positions 394-430]
ACCCTATCTCGGTCTATTCTTTTGATTTATAAGGGATTTTGCCGATTTCGGCCTATTGGTTAAAAAATGA
GCTGATTTAACAAAAATTTAACGCGAATTTTAACAAAATATTAACGCTTACAATTTAGGTGGCACTTTTC
GGGGAAATGTGCGCGGAACCCCTATTTGTTTATTTTTCTAAATACATTCAAATATGTATCCGCTCATGAG
ACAATAACCCTGATAAATGCTTCAATAATATTGAAAAAGGAAGAGTATGAGTATTCAACATTTCCGTGTC
GCCCTTATTCCCTTTTTTGCGGCATTTTGCCTTCCTGTTTTTGCTCACCCAGAAACGCTGGTGAAAGTAA
AAGATGCTGAAGATCAGTTGGGTGCACGAGTGGGTTACATCGAACTGGATCTCAACAGCGGTAAGATCCT
TGAGAGTTTTCGCCCCGAAGAACGTTTTCCAATGATGAGCACTTTTAAAGTTCTGCTATGTGGCGCGGTA
TTATCCCGTATTGACGCCGGGCAAGAGCAACTCGGTCGCCGCATACACTATTCTCAGAATGACTTGGTTG
AGTACTCACCAGTCACAGAAAAGCATCTTACGGATGGCATGACAGTAAGAGAATTATGCAGTGCTGCCAT
AACCATGAGTGATAACACTGCGGCCAACTTACTTCTGACAACGATCGGAGGACCGAAGGAGCTAACCGCT
TTTTTGCACAACATGGGGGATCATGTAACTCGCCTTGATCGTTGGGAACCGGAGCTGAATGAAGCCATAC
CAAACGACGAGCGTGACACCACGATGCCTGTAGCAATGGCAACAACGTTGCGCAAACTATTAACTGGCGA
ACTACTTACTCTAGCTTCCCGGCAACAATTAATAGACTGGATGGAGGCGGATAAAGTTGCAGGACCACTT
CTGCGCTCGGCCCTTCCGGCTGGCTGGTTTATTGCTGATAAATCTGGAGCCGGTGAGCGTGGGTCTCGCG
GTATCATTGCAGCACTGGGGCCAGATGGTAAGCCCTCCCGTATCGTAGTTATCTACACGACGGGGAGTCA
GGCAACTATGGATGAACGAAATAGACAGATCGCTGAGATAGGTGCCTCACTGATTAAGCATTGGTAACTG
TCAGACCAAGTTTACTCATATATACTTTAGATTGATTTAAAACTTCATTTTTAATTTAAAAGGATCTAGG
TGAAGATCCTTTTTGATAATCTCATGACCAAAATCCCTTAACGTGAGTTTTCGTTCCACTGAGCGTCAGA
CCCCGTAGAAAAGATCAAAGGATCTTCTTGAGATCCTTTTTTTCTGCGCGTAATCTGCTGCTTGCAAACA
AAAAAACCACCGCTACCAGCGGTGGTTTGTTTGCCGGATCAAGAGCTACCAACTCTTTTTCCGAAGGTAA
CTGGCTTCAGCAGAGCGCAGATACCAAATACTGTTCTTCTAGTGTAGCCGTAGTTAGGCCACCACTTCAA
GAACTCTGTAGCACCGCCTACATACCTCGCTCTGCTAATCCTGTTACCAGTGGCTGCTGCCAGTGGCGAT
AAGTCGTGTCTTACCGGGTTGGACTCAAGACGATAGTTACCGGATAAGGCGCAGCGGTCGGGCTGAACGG
GGGGTTCGTGCACACAGCCCAGCTTGGAGCGAACGACCTACACCGAACTGAGATACCTACAGCGTGAGCT
ATGAGAAAGCGCCACGCTTCCCGAAGGGAGAAAGGCGGACAGGTATCCGGTAAGCGGCAGGGTCGGAACA
GGAGAGCGCACGAGGGAGCTTCCAGGGGGAAACGCCTGGTATCTTTATAGTCCTGTCGGGTTTCGCCACC
TCTGACTTGAGCGTCGATTTTTGTGATGCTCGTCAGGGGGGCGGAGCCTATGGAAAAACGCCAGCAACGC
GGCCTTTTTACGGTTCCTGGCCTTTTGCTGGCCTTTTGCTCACATGTTCTTTCCTGCGTTATCCCCTGAT
TCTGTGGATAACCGTATTACCGCCTTTGAGTGAGCTGATACCGCTCGCCGCAGCCGAACGACCGAGCGCA
GCGAGTCAGTGAGCGAGGAAGCGGAAGAGCGCCTGATGCGGTATTTTCTCCTTACGCATCTGTGCGGTAT
TTCACACCGCATAGACCAGCCGCGTAACCTGGCAAAATCGGTTACGGTTGAGTAATAAATGGATGCCCTG
CGTAAGCGGGTGTGGGCGGACAATAAAGTCTTAAACTGAACAAAATAGATCTAAACTATGACAATAAAGT
CTTAAACTAGACAGAATAGTTGTAAACTGAAATCAGTCCAGTTATGCTGTGAAAAAGCATACTGGACTTT
TGTTATGGCTAAAGCAAACTCTTCATTTTCTGAAGTGCAAATTGCCCGTCGTATTAAAGAGGGGCGTGGC
CAAGGGCATGGTAAAGACTATATTCGCGGCGTTGTGACAATTTACCGAACAACTCCGCGGCCGGGAAGCC
GATCTCGGCTTGAACGAATTGTTAGGTGGCGGTACTTGGGTCGATATCAAAGTGCATCACTTCTTCCCGT
ATGCCCAACTTTGTATAGAGAGCCACTGCGGGATCGTCACCGTAATCTGCTTGCACGTAGATCACATAAG
CACCAAGCGCGTTGGCCTCATGCTTCAAGAGATTGATGAGCGCGGTGGCAATGCCCTGCCTCCGGTGCTC
GCCGGAGACTGCGAGATCATAGATATAGATCTCACTACGCGGCTGCTCAAACTTGGGCAGAACGTAAGCC
GCGAGAGCGCCAACAACCGCTTCTTGGTCGAAGGCAGCAAGCGCGATGAATGTCTTACTACGGAGCAAGT
TCCCGAGGTAATCGGAGTCCGGCTGATGTTGGGAGTAGGTGGCTACGTCTCCGAACTCACGACCGAAAAG
ATCAAGAGCAGCCCGCATGGATTTGACTTGGTCAGGGCCGAGCCTACATGTGCGAATGATGCCCATACTT
GAGCCACCTAACTTTGTTTTAGGGCGACTGCCCTGCTGCGTAACATCGTTGCTGCTGCGTAACATCGTTG
CTGCTCCATAACATCAAACATCGACCCACGGCGTAACGCGCTTGCTGCTTGGATGCCCGAGGCATAGACT
GTACAAAAAAACAGTCATAACAAGCCATGAAAACCGCCACTGCGCCGTTACCACCGCTGCGTTCGGTCAA
GGTTCTGGACCAGTTGCGTGAGCGCATACGCTACTTGCATTACAGTTTACGAACCGAACAGGCTTATGTC
AACTGGGTTCGTGCCTTCATCCGTTTCCACGGTGTGCGTCACCCGGCAACCTTGGGCAGCAGCGAAGTCG
AGGCATTTCTGTCCTGGCTGGCGAACGAGCGCAAGGTTTCGGTCTCCACGCATCGTCAGGCATTGGCGGC
CTTGCTGTTCTTCTACGGCAAGGTGCTGTGCACGGATCTGCCCTTGCTTCAGGAGATCGGTAGACCTCGG
CCGTCGCGGCGCTTGCCGGTGGTGCTGACCCCGGATGAAGTGGTTCGCATCCTCGGTTTTCTGGAAGGCG
AGCATCGTTTGTTCGCCCAGGACTCTAGCTATAGTTCTAGTGGTTGGCTACGTACCCGTAGTGGCTATGG
CAGGGCTTGCCGCCCCGACGTTGGCTGCGAGCCCTGGGCCTTCACCCGAACTTGGGGGTTGGGGTGGGGA
AAAGGAAGAAACGCGGGCGTATTGGTCCCAATGGGGTCTCGGTGGGGTATCGACAGAGTGCCAGCCCTGG
GACCGAACCCCGCGTTTATGAACAAACGACCCAACACCCGTGCGTTTTATTCTGTCTTTTTATTGCCGTC
ATAGCGCGGGTTCCTTCCGGTATTGTCTCCTTCCGTGTTTCAGTTAGCCTCCCCCATCTCCCGGTACCGC
ATGCGGATCTGTACGGGCCAGATATACGCGTTGACATTGATTATTGACTAGTTATTAATAGTAATCAATT
ACGGGGTCATTAGTTCATAGCCCATATATGGAGTTCCGCGTTACATAACTTACGGTAAATGGCCCGCCTG
GCTGACCGCCCAACGACCCCCGCCCATTGACGTCAATAATGACGTATGTTCCCATAGTAACGCCAATAGG
GACTTTCCATTGACGTCAATGGGTGGAGTATTTACGGTAAACTGCCCACTTGGCAGTACATCAAGTGTAT
CATATGCCAAGTACGCCCCCTATTGACGTCAATGACGGTAAATGGCCCGCCTGGCATTATGCCCAGTACA
TGACCTTATGGGACTTTCCTACTTGGCAGTACATCTACGTATTAGTCATCGCTATTACCATGGTGATGCG
GTTTTGGCAGTACATCAATGGGCGTGGATAGCGGTTTGACTCACGGGGATTTCCAAGTCTCCACCCCATT
GACGTCAATGGGAGTTTGTTTTGGCACCAAAATCAACGGGACTTTCCAAAATGTCGTAACAACTCCGCCC
CATTGACGCAAATGGGCGGTAGGCGTGTACGGTGGGAGGTCTATATAAGCAGAGCTCTCTGGCTAACTAG
AGAACCCACTGCTTACTGGCTTATCGAATACGGACCTTTAATTCAACCCAACACAATATATTATAGTTAA
ATAAGAATTATTATCAAATCATTTGTATATTAATTAAAATACTATACTGTAAATTACATTTTATTTACAA
TCACTCGACGGATCCTTAAGAAGGAGATATACTATGGCGACCCTGGAAAAGCTGATGAAGGCCTTCGAGT
CCCTCAAGTCCTTCCAACAGCAGCAACAGCAACAACAGCAGCAACAGCAACAACAGCAGCAACAGCAACA
ACAGCAGCAACAGCAACAACAGCAGCAACAGCAACAACAGCAGCAACAGCAACAACAGCAGCAACAGCAA
CAACAGCAGCAACAGCAACAACAGCAGCAACAGCAACAACAGCAGCAACAGCAACAACAGCAGCAACAGC
AACAACAGCAGCAACAGCAACAACAACAGCAGCAACAGCAACAACAGCAGCAACAGCAACAACAGCAGCA
ACAGCAACAACAGCAGCAACAGCAACAACAGCAGCAACAGCAACAACAGCAGCAACAGCAACAACAGCAG
CAACAGCAACAACAGCAGCAACAGCAACAACAGCAGCAACAGCAACAACAGCAGCAACAGCAACAACAGC
AGCAACAGCAACAACAGCAGCAACAGCAACCGCCACCGCCGCCGCCGCCGCCGCCGCCTCCTCAGCTTCC
TCAGCCGCCGCCGCAGGCACAGCCGCTGCTGCCTCAGCCGCAGCCGCCCCCGCCGCCGCCCCCGCCGCCA
CCCGGCCCGGCTGTGGCTGAGGAGCCGCTGCACCGACCAAAGAAAGAACTTTCAGCTACCAAGAAAGACC
GTGTGAATCATTGTCTGACAATATGTGAAAACATAGTGGCACAGTCTGTCAGAAATTCTCCAGAATTTCA
GAAACTTCTGGGCATCGCTATGGAACTTTTTCTGCTGTGCAGTGATGACGCAGAGTCAGATGTCAGGATG
GTGGCTGACGAATGCCTCAACAAAGTTATCAAAGCTTTGATGGATTCTAATCTTCCAAGGTTACAGCTCG
AGCTCTATAAGGAAATTAAAAAGAATGGTGCCCCTCGGAGTTTGCGTGCTGCCCTGTGGAGGTTTGCTGA
GCTGGCTCACCTGGTTCGGCCTCAGAAATGCAGGCCTTACCTGGTGAACCTTCTGCCGTGCCTGACTCGA
ACAAGCAAGAGACCCGAAGAATCAGTCCAGGAGACCTTGGCTGCAGCTGTTCCCAAAATTATGGCTTCTT
TTGGCAATTTTGCAAATGACAATGAAATTAAGGTTTTGTTAAAGGCCTTCATAGCGAACCTGAAGTCAAG
CTCCCCCACCATTCGGCGGACAGCGGCTGGATCAGCAGTGAGCATCTGCCAGCACTCAAGAAGGACACAA
TATTTCTATAGTTGGCTACTAAATGTGCTCTTAGGCTTACTCGTTCCTGTCGAGGATGAACACTCCACTC
TGCTGATTCTTGGCGTGCTGCTCACCCTGAGGTATTTGGTGCCCTTGCTGCAGCAGCAGGTCAAGGACAC
AAGCCTGAAAGGCAGCTTCGGAGTGACAAGGAAAGAAATGGAAGTCTCTCCTTCTGCAGAGCAGCTTGTC
CAGGTTTATGAACTGACGTTACATCATACACAGCACCAAGACCACAATGTTGTGACCGGAGCCCTGGAGC
TGTTGCAGCAGCTCTTCAGAACGCCTCCACCCGAGCTTCTGCAAACCCTGACCGCAGTCGGGGGCATTGG
GCAGCTCACCGCTGCTAAGGAGGAGTCTGGTGGCCGAAGCCGTAGTGGGAGTATTGTGGAACTTATAGCT
GGAGGGGGTTCCTCATGCAGCCCTGTCCTTTCAAGAAAACAAAAAGGCAAAGTGCTCTTAGGAGAAGAAG
AAGCCTTGGAGGATGACTCTGAATCGAGATCGGATGTCAGCAGCTCTGCCTTAACAGCCTCAGTGAAGGA
TGAGATCAGTGGAGAGCTGGCTGCTTCTTCAGGGGTTTCCACTCCAGGGTCAGCAGGTCATGACATCATC
ACAGAACAGCCACGGTCACAGCACACACTGCAGGCGGACTCAGTGGATCTGGCCAGCTGTGACTTGACAA
GCTCTGCCACTGATGGGGATGAGGAGGATATCTTGAGCCACAGCTCCAGCCAGGTCAGCGCCGTCCCATC
TGACCCTGCCATGGACCTGAATGATGGGACCCAGGCCTCGTCGCCCATCAGCGACAGCTCCCAGACCACC
ACCGAAGGGCCTGATTCAGCTGTTACCCCTTCAGACAGTTCTGAAATTGTGTTAGACGGTACCGACAACC
AGTATTTGGGCCTGCAGATTGGACAGCCCCAGGATGAAGATGAGGAAGCCACAGGTATTCTTCCTGATGA
AGCCTCGGAGGCCTTCAGGAACTCTTCCATGGCCCTTCAACAGGCACATTTATTGAAAAACATGAGTCAC
TGCAGGCAGCCTTCTGACAGCAGTGTTGATAAATTTGTGTTGAGAGATGAAGCTACTGAACCGGGTGATC
AAGAAAACAAGCCTTGCCGCATCAAAGGTGACATTGGACAGTCCACTGATGATGACTCTGCACCTCTTGT
CCATTGTGTCCGCCTTTTATCTGCTTCGTTTTTGCTAACAGGGGGAAAAAATGTGCTGGTTCCGGACAGG
GATGTGAGGGTCAGCGTGAAGGCCCTGGCCCTCAGCTGTGTGGGAGCAGCTGTGGCCCTCCACCCGGAAT
CTTTCTTCAGCAAACTCTATAAAGTTCCTCTTGACACCACGGAATACCCTGAGGAACAGTATGTCTCAGA
CATCTTGAACTACATCGATCATGGAGACCCACAGGTTCGAGGAGCCACTGCCATTCTCTGTGGGACCCTC
ATCTGCTCCATCCTCAGCAGGTCCCGCTTCCACGTGGGAGATTGGATGGGCACCATTAGAACCCTCACAG
GAAATACATTTTCTTTGGCGGATTGCATTCCTTTGCTGCGGAAAACACTGAAGGATGAGTCTTCTGTTAC
TTGCAAGTTAGCTTGTACAGCTGTGAGGAACTGTGTCATGAGTCTCTGCAGCAGCAGCTACAGTGAGTTA
GGACTGCAGCTGATCATCGATGTGCTGACTCTGAGGAACAGTTCCTATTGGCTGGTGAGGACAGAGCTTC
TGGAAACCCTTGCAGAGATTGACTTCAGGCTGGTGAGCTTTTTGGAGGCAAAAGCAGAAAACTTACACAG
AGGGGCTCATCATTATACAGGGCTTTTAAAACTGCAAGAACGAGTGCTCAATAATGTTGTCATCCATTTG
CTTGGAGATGAAGACCCCAGGGTGCGACATGTTGCCGCAGCATCACTAATTAGGCTTGTCCCAAAGCTGT
TTTATAAATGTGACCAAGGACAAGCTGATCCAGTAGTGGCCGTGGCAAGAGATCAAAGCAGTGTTTACCT
GAAACTTCTCATGCATGAGACGCAGCCTCCATCTCATTTCTCCGTCAGCACAATAACCAGAATATATAGA
GGCTATAACCTACTACCAAGCATAACAGACGTCACTATGGAAAATAACCTTTCAAGAGTTATTGCAGCAG
TTTCTCATGAACTAATCACATCAACCACCAGAGCACTCACATTTGGATGCTGTGAAGCTTTGTGTCTTCT
TTCCACTGCCTTCCCAGTTTGCATTTGGAGTTTAGGTTGGCACTGTGGAGTGCCTCCACTGAGTGCCTCA
GATGAGTCTAGGAAGAGCTGTACCGTTGGGATGGCCACAATGATTCTGACCCTGCTCTCGTCAGCTTGGT
TCCCATTGGATCTCTCAGCCCATCAAGATGCTTTGATTTTGGCCGGAAACTTGCTTGCAGCCAGTGCTCC
CAAATCTCTGAGAAGTTCATGGGCCTCTGAAGAAGAAGCCAACCCAGCAGCCACCAAGCAAGAGGAGGTC
TGGCCAGCCCTGGGGGACCGGGCCCTGGTGCCCATGGTGGAGCAGCTCTTCTCTCACCTGCTGAAGGTGA
TTAACATTTGTGCCCACGTCCTGGATGACGTGGCTCCTGGACCCGCAATAAAGGCAGCCTTGCCTTCTCT
AACAAACCCCCCTTCTCTAAGTCCCATCCGACGAAAGGGGAAGGAGAAAGAACCAGGAGAACAAGCATCT
GTACCGTTGAGTCCCAAGAAAGGCAGTGAGGCCAGTGCAGCTTCTAGACAATCTGATACCTCAGGTCCTG
TTACAACAAGTAAATCCTCATCACTGGGGAGTTTCTATCATCTTCCTTCATACCTCAAACTGCATGATGT
CCTGAAAGCTACACACGCTAACTACAAGGTCACGCTGGATCTTCAGAACAGCACGGAAAAGTTTGGAGGG
TTTCTTCGCTCAGCCTTGGATGTTCTTTCTCAGATACTAGAGCTGGCCACACTGCAGGACATTGGGAAGT
GTGTTGAAGAGATCCTAGGATACCTGAAATCCTGCTTTAGTCGAGAACCAATGATGGCAACTGTTTGTGT
TCAACAATTGTTGAAGACTCTCTTTGGCACAAACTTGGCCTCCCAGTTTGATGGCTTATCTTCCAACCCC
AGCAAGTCACAAGGCCGAGCACAGCGCCTTGGCTCCTCCAGTGTGAGGCCAGGCTTGTACCACTACTGCT
TCATGGCCCCGTACACCCACTTCACCCAGGCCCTCGCTGACGCCAGCCTGAGGAACATGGTGCAGGCGGA
GCAGGAGAACGACACCTCGGGATGGTTTGATGTCCTCCAGAAAGTGTCTACCCAGTTGAAGACAAACCTC
ACGAGTGTCACAAAGAACCGTGCAGATAAGAATGCTATTCATAATCACATTCGTTTGTTTGAACCTCTTG
TTATAAAAGCTTTAAAACAGTACACGACTACAACATGTGTGCAGTTACAGAAGCAGGTTTTAGATTTGCT
GGCGCAGCTGGTTCAGTTACGGGTTAATTACTGTCTTCTGGATTCAGATCAGGTGTTTATTGGCTTTGTA
TTGAAACAGTTTGAATACATTGAAGTGGGCCAGTTCAGGGAATCAGAGGCAATCATTCCAAACATCTTTT
TCTTCTTGGTATTACTATCTTATGAACGCTATCATTCAAAACAGATCATTGGAATTCCTAAAATCATTCA
GCTCTGTGATGGCATCATGGCCAGTGGAAGGAAGGCTGTGACACATGCCATACCGGCTCTGCAGCCCATA
GTCCACGACCTCTTTGTATTAAGAGGAACAAATAAAGCTGATGCAGGAAAAGAGCTTGAAACCCAAAAAG
AGGTGGTGGTGTCAATGTTACTGAGACTCATCCAGTACCATCAGGTGTTGGAGATGTTCATTCTTGTCCT
GCAGCAGTGCCACAAGGAGAATGAAGACAAGTGGAAGCGACTGTCTCGACAGATAGCTGACATCATCCTC
CCAATGTTAGCCAAACAGCAGATGCACATTGACTCTCATGAAGCCCTTGGAGTGTTAAATACATTATTTG
AGATTTTGGCCCCTTCCTCCCTCCGTCCGGTAGACATGCTTTTACGGAGTATGTTCGTCACTCCAAACAC
AATGGCGTCCGTGAGCACTGTTCAACTGTGGATATCGGGAATTCTGGCCATTTTGAGGGTTCTGATTTCC
CAGTCAACTGAAGATATTGTTCTTTCTCGTATTCAGGAGCTCTCCTTCTCTCCGTATTTAATCTCCTGTA
CAGTAATTAATAGGTTAAGAGATGGGGACAGTACTTCAACGCTAGAAGAACACAGTGAAGGGAAACAAAT
AAAGAATTTGCCAGAAGAAACATTTTCAAGGTTTCTATTACAACTGGTTGGTATTCTTTTAGAAGACATT
GTTACAAAACAGCTGAAGGTGGAAATGAGTGAGCAGCAACATACTTTCTATTGCCAGGAACTAGGCACAC
TGCTAATGTGTCTGATCCACATCTTCAAGTCTGGAATGTTCCGGAGAATCACAGCAGCTGCCACTAGGCT
GTTCCGCAGTGATGGCTGTGGCGGCAGTTTCTACACCCTGGACAGCTTGAACTTGCGGGCTCGTTCCATG
ATCACCACCCACCCGGCCCTGGTGCTGCTCTGGTGTCAGATACTGCTGCTTGTCAACCACACCGACTACC
GCTGGTGGGCAGAAGTGCAGCAGACCCCGAAAAGACACAGTCTGTCCAGCACAAAGTTACTTAGTCCCCA
GATGTCTGGAGAAGAGGAGGATTCTGACTTGGCAGCCAAACTTGGAATGTGCAATAGAGAAATAGTACGA
AGAGGGGCTCTCATTCTCTTCTGTGATTATGTCTGTCAGAACCTCCATGACTCCGAGCACTTAACGTGGC
TCATTGTAAATCACATTCAAGATCTGATCAGCCTTTCCCACGAGCCTCCAGTACAGGACTTCATCAGTGC
CGTTCATCGGAACTCTGCTGCCAGCGGCCTGTTCATCCAGGCAATTCAGTCTCGTTGTGAAAACCTTTCA
ACTCCAACCATGCTGAAGAAAACTCTTCAGTGCTTGGAGGGGATCCATCTCAGCCAGTCGGGAGCTGTGC
TCACGCTGTATGTGGACAGGCTTCTGTGCACCCCTTTCCGTGTGCTGGCTCGCATGGTCGACATCCTTGC
TTGTCGCCGGGTAGAAATGCTTCTGGCTGCAAATTTACAGAGCAGCATGGCCCAGTTGCCAATGGAAGAA
CTCAACAGAATCCAGGAATACCTTCAGAGCAGCGGGCTCGCTCAGAGACACCAAAGGCTCTATTCCCTGC
TGGACAGGTTTCGTCTCTCCACCATGCAAGACTCACTTAGTCCCTCTCCTCCAGTCTCTTCCCACCCGCT
GGACGGGGATGGGCACGTGTCACTGGAAACAGTGAGTCCGGACAAAGACTGGTACGTTCATCTTGTCAAA
TCCCAGTGTTGGACCAGGTCAGATTCTGCACTGCTGGAAGGTGCAGAGCTGGTGAATCGGATTCCTGCTG
AAGATATGAATGCCTTCATGATGAACTCGGAGTTCAACCTAAGCCTGCTAGCTCCATGCTTAAGCCTAGG
GATGAGTGAAATTTCTGGTGGCCAGAAGAGTGCCCTTTTTGAAGCAGCCCGTGAGGTGACTCTGGCCCGT
GTGAGCGGCACCGTGCAGCAGCTCCCTGCTGTCCATCATGTCTTCCAGCCCGAGCTGCCTGCAGAACCGG
CGGCCTACTGGAGCAAGTTGAATGATCTGTTTGGGGATGCTGCACTGTATCAGTCCCTGCCCACTCTGGC
CCGGGCCCTGGCACAGTACCTGGTGGTGGTCTCCAAACTGCCCAGTCATTTGCACCTTCCTCCTGAGAAA
GAGAAGGACATTGTGAAATTCGTGGTGGCAACCCTTGAGGCCCTGTCCTGGCATTTGATCCATGAGCAGA
TCCCGCTGAGTCTGGATCTCCAGGCAGGGCTGGACTGCTGCTGCCTGGCCCTGCAGCTGCCTGGCCTCTG
GAGCGTGGTCTCCTCCACAGAGTTTGTGACCCACGCCTGCTCCCTCATCCACTGTGTGCACTTCATCCTG
GAGGCCGTTGCAGTGCAGCCTGGAGAGCAGCTTCTTAGTCCAGAAAGAAGGACAAATACCCCAAAAGCCA
TCAGCGAGGAGGAGGAGGAAGTAGATCCAAACACACAGAATCCTAAGTATATCACTGCAGCCTGTGAGAT
GGTGGCAGAAATGGTGGAGTCTCTGCAGTCGGTGTTGGCCTTGGGTCATAAAAGGAATAGCGGCGTGCCG
GCGTTTCTCACGCCATTGCTCAGGAACATCATCATCAGCCTGGCCCGCCTGCCCCTTGTCAACAGCTACA
CACGTGTGCCCCCACTGGTGTGGAAGCTTGGATGGTCACCCAAACCGGGAGGGGATTTTGGCACAGCATT
CCCTGAGATCCCCGTGGAGTTCCTCCAGGAAAAGGAAGTCTTTAAGGAGTTCATCTACCGCATCAACACA
CTAGGCTGGACCAGTCGTACTCAGTTTGAAGAAACTTGGGCCACCCTCCTTGGTGTCCTGGTGACGCAGC
CCCTCGTGATGGAGCAGGAGGAGAGCCCACCAGAAGAAGACACAGAGAGGACCCAGATCAACGTCCTGGC
CGTGCAGGCCATCACCTCACTGGTGCTCAGTGCAATGACTGTGCCTGTGGCCGGCAACCCAGCTGTAAGC
TGCTTGGAGCAGCAGCCCCGGAACAAGCCTCTGAAAGCTCTCGACACCAGGTTTGGGAGGAAGCTGAGCA
TTATCAGAGGGATTGTGGAGCAAGAGATTCAAGCAATGGTTTCAAAGAGAGAGAATATTGCCACCCATCA
TTTATATCAGGCATGGGATCCTGTCCCTTCTCTGTCTCCGGCTACTACAGGTGCCCTCATCAGCCACGAG
AAGCTGCTGCTGCAGATCAACCCCGAGCGGGAGCTGGGGAGCATGAGCTACAAACTCGGCCAGGTGTCCA
TACACTCCGTGTGGCTAGGGAACAGCATCACACCCCTGAGGGAGGAGGAATGGGACGAGGAAGAGGAGGA
GGAGGCCGACGCCCCTGCACCTTCGTCACCACCCACGTCTCCAGTCAACTCCAGGAAACACCGGGCTGGA
GTTGACATCCACTCCTGTTCGCAGTTTTTGCTTGAGTTGTACAGCCGCTGGATCCTGCCGTCCAGCTCAG
CCAGGAGGACCCCGGCCATCCTGATCAGTGAGGTGGTCAGATCCCTTCTAGTGGTCTCAGACTTGTTCAC
CGAGCGCAACCAGTTTGAGCTGATGTATGTGACGCTGACAGAACTGCGAAGGGTGCACCCTTCAGAAGAC
GAGATCCTCGCTCAGTACCTGGTGCCTGCCACCTGCAAGGCAGCTGCCGTCCTTGGGATGGACAAGGCCG
TGGCGGAGCCTGTCAGCCGCCTGCTGGAGAGCACGCTCAGGAGCAGCCACCTGCCCAGCAGGGTTGGAGC
CCTGCACGGCATCCTCTATGTGCTGGAGTGCGACCTGCTGGACGACACTGCCAAGCAGCTCATCCCGGTC
ATCAGCGACTATCTCCTCTCCAACCTGAAAGGGATCGCCCACTGCGTGAACATTCACAGCCAGCAGCACG
TACTGGTCATGTGTGCCACTGCGTTTTACCTCATTGAGAACTATCCTCTGGACGTAGGGCCGGAATTTTC
AGCATCAATAATACAGATGTGTGGGGTGATGCTGTCTGGAAGTGAGGAGTCCACCCCCTCCATCATTTAC
CACTGTGCCCTCAGAGGCCTGGAGCGCCTCCTGCTCTCTGAGCAGCTCTCCCGCCTGGATGCAGAATCGC
TGGTCAAGCTGAGTGTGGACAGAGTGAACGTGCACAGCCCGCACCGGGCCATGGCGGCTCTGGGCCTGAT
GCTCACCTGCATGTACACAGGAAAGGAGAAAGTCAGTCCGGGTAGAACTTCAGACCCTAATCCTGCAGCC
CCCGACAGCGAGTCAGTGATTGTTGCTATGGAGCGGGTATCTGTTCTTTTTGATAGGATCAGGAAAGGCT
TTCCTTGTGAAGCCAGAGTGGTGGCCAGGATCCTGCCCCAGTTTCTAGACGACTTCTTCCCACCCCAGGA
CATCATGAACAAAGTCATCGGAGAGTTTCTGTCCAACCAGCAGCCATACCCCCAGTTCATGGCCACCGTG
GTGTATAAGGTGTTTCAGACTCTGCACAGCACCGGGCAGTCGTCCATGGTCCGGGACTGGGTCATGCTGT
CCCTCTCCAACTTCACGCAGAGGGCCCCGGTCGCCATGGCCACGTGGAGCCTCTCCTGCTTCTTTGTCAG
CGCGTCCACCAGCCCGTGGGTCGCGGCGATCCTCCCACATGTCATCAGCAGGATGGGCAAGCTGGAGCAG
GTGGACGTGAACCTTTTCTGCCTGGTCGCCACAGACTTCTACAGACACCAGATAGAGGAGGAGCTCGACC
GCAGGGCCTTCCAGTCTGTGCTTGAGGTGGTTGCAGCCCCAGGAAGCCCATATCACCGGCTGCTGACTTG
TTTACGAAATGTCCACAAGGTCACCACCTGCGGTGGAAGCGGTGACTACAAAGACGATGACGACAAGTAA
AACCTCTACTTCCAATCGCACCATCATCACCATCACCATCACCACCATGATTACAAGGATGACGACGATA
AGTGAGGCGGCCGCCAACTTGATATCAAGCTTATCGATAATCAACCTCTGGATTACAAAATTTGTGAAAG
ATTGACTGGTATTCTTAACTATGTTGCTCCTTTTACGCTATGTGGATACGCTGCTTTAATGCCTTTGTAT
CATGCTATTGCTTCCCGTATGGCTTTCATTTTCTCCTCCTTGTATAAATCCTGGTTGCTGTCTCTTTATG
AGGAGTTGTGGCCCGTTGTCAGGCAACGTGGCGTGGTGTGCACTGTGTTTGCTGACGCAACCCCCACTGG
TTGGGGCATTGCCACCACCTGTCAGCTCCTTTCCGGGACTTTCGCTTTCCCCCTCCCTATTGCCACGGCG
GAACTCATCGCCGCCTGCCTTGCCCGCTGCTGGACAGGGGCTCGGCTGTTGGGCACTGACAATTCCGTGG
TGTTGTCGGGGAAATCATCGTCCTTTCCTTGGCTGCTCGCCTGTGTTGCCACCTGGATTCTGCGCGGGAC
GTCCTTCTGCTACGTCCCTTCGGCCCTCAATCCAGCGGACCTTCCTTCCCGCGGGCGCCCCCCTCCTCAC
GGCGAGCGAAGCTTGTCGAGAAGTACTAGAGGATCTCTAGAGCCTGCAGTCTCGACAAGCTTGTCGAGAA
GTACTAGAGGATCATAATCAGCCATACCACATTTGTAGAGGTTTTACTTGCTTTAAAAAACCTCCCACAC
CTCCCCCTGAACCTGAAACATAAAATGAATGCAATTGTTGTTGTTAACTTGTTTATTGCAGCTTATAATG
GTTACAAATAAAGCAATAGCATCACAAATTTCACAAATAAAGCATTTTTTTCACTGCATTCTAGTTGTGG
TTTGTCCAAACTCATCAATGTATCTTATCATGTCTGGATCTGATCACTGCTTGAGCCTAGGAGATCCGAA
CCAGATAAGTGAAATCTAGTTCCAAACTATTTTGTCATTTTTAATTTTCGTATTAGCTTACGACGCTACA
CCCAGTTCCCATCTATTTTGTCACTCTTCCCTAAATAATCCTTAAAAACTCCATTTCCACCCCTCCCAGT
TCCCAACTATTTTGTCCGCCCACAGCGGGGCATTTTTCTTCCTGTTATGTTTTTAATCAAACATCCTGCC
AACTCCATGTGACAAACCGTCATCTTCGGCTACTTT
Features (pLannotate 1.2.2; 23 found; start..end, strand, type, name):
    102..556     +  rep_origin     f1 ori (sequence partly withheld): f1 bacteriophage origin of replication; arrow indicates direction of (+) strand synthesis
    582..686     +  promoter       AmpR promoter: bla
    687..1547    +  CDS            AmpR: β-lactamase; bla; confers resistance to ampicillin, carbenicillin, and related antibiotics
   1718..2306    +  rep_origin     ori: high-copy-number ColE1/pMB1/pBR322/pUC origin of replication
   2492..2543    -  misc_feature   bom (fragment): basis of mobility region from pBR322
   2611..2835    -  mobile_element Tn7R: mini-Tn7 element (right end of the Tn7 transposon) Tn7
   2902..3435    -  CDS            GmR: gentamycin acetyltransferase; aacC1; confers resistance to gentamycin
   3624..3652    -  promoter       Pc promoter: intI1 (promoter lies within the coding sequence); class 1 integron promoter
   3630..3989    -  CDS            YPR2_ECOLX (fragment): Protein predicted: Swiss-Prot protein existence level 4. From Escherichia coli.
   4160..4208    -  polyA_signal   HSV TK poly(A) signal: herpes simplex virus thymidine kinase polyadenylation signal (Cole and Stacy, 1985)
   4313..4692    +  enhancer       CMV enhancer: human cytomegalovirus immediate early enhancer
   4693..4896    +  promoter       CMV promoter: human cytomegalovirus (CMV) immediate early promoter
   4892..4925    +  LTR            5' LTR (truncated) (fragment): truncated 5' long terminal repeat (LTR) from HIV-1
   4943..5052    +  promoter       p10 promoter: baculovirus promoter for expression in insect cells
   5581..5600    -  promoter       chicken β-actin promoter (fragment): contains a 21-bp deletion relative to the standard chicken β-actin promoter
   5603..14881   +  CDS            HTT: HD_HUMAN - Also known as HD, IT15. Experimental evidence at protein level: Swiss-Prot protein existence level 1. [Huntingtin, myristoylated N-terminal fragment]: Promotes the formation of autophagic vesicles. From Homo sapiens (Human).
  14945..14964   +  CDS            7xHis (fragment): 6xHis affinity tag
  14969..14992   +  CDS            3xFLAG (fragment): three tandem FLAG® epitope tags
  15011..15029   +  misc_feature   MCS (fragment): pBluescript multiple cloning site
  15029..15534   +  misc_feature   WPRE (fragment): woodchuck hepatitis virus posttranscriptional regulatory element
  15630..15713   +  CDS            large T antigen (fragment): large T antigen from SV40 (simian virus 40)
  15736..15870   +  polyA_signal   SV40 poly(A) signal: SV40 polyadenylation signal
  15899..16064   -  mobile_element Tn7L: mini-Tn7 element (left end of the Tn7 transposon) Tn7
