[The description below was written by a language model from this plasmid's Addgene catalogue record and pLannotate feature annotations shown in this document.]
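Description:
pBacMam2-DiEx-LIC-C-flag_huntingtin_full-length_Q145 is a 16.1 kb baculovirus transfer vector built on the pBacMam2-DiEx-LIC backbone for producing full-length human huntingtin (HTT) in both insect and mammalian cells. It is maintained in E. coli as a high-copy plasmid through a ColE1/pUC-type origin with ampicillin resistance (bla), and it also carries an f1 origin. The expression region, together with a gentamicin resistance gene driven by the Pc integron promoter, lies between the Tn7R and Tn7L ends of a mini-Tn7 element. This is the arrangement used to transpose a cassette into a baculovirus bacmid by Tn7 site-specific transposition, with gentamicin serving to select recombinants.

The payload is an HTT open reading frame of about 9.8 kb carrying an expanded polyglutamine tract of 145 residues (Q145), inserted by ligation-independent cloning. It sits downstream of two promoters in tandem. The CMV enhancer/promoter drives transcription when the baculovirus is used to transduce mammalian cells (BacMam delivery), and the baculoviral p10 promoter drives late-phase expression in infected insect cells. The catalogue records a C-terminal FLAG tag, and the annotation finds a FLAG-type epitope after the coding sequence, preceded by a short match to a polyhistidine tag that the catalogue does not mention. A WPRE follows to enhance transcript processing and expression, and the SV40 polyadenylation signal terminates the transcript. Short hits to an HIV-1 LTR, the chicken β-actin promoter and SV40 large T antigen are fragmentary and are probably incidental matches rather than functional parts.

The construct belongs to a toolkit of wild-type and mutant huntingtin expression vectors for scalable eukaryotic protein production. The Q145 version supplies a strongly expanded, disease-range polyQ form of the tagged protein for purification and characterization.
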