Addgene plasmid #111731: pBacMam2-DiEx-LIC-C-flag_huntingtin_full-length_Q145
Purpose: Baculovirus transfer vector for expression of huntingtin protein in insect and mammalian cellscells as well as in mammalian cells
Depositing lab: Cheryl Arrowsmith. Depositing organization: University of Toronto. Publication: Design and characterization of mutant and wildtype huntingtin proteins produced from a toolkit of scalable eukaryotic expression systems. Harding RJ, Loppnau P, Ackloo S, Lemak A, Hutchinson A, Hunt B, Holehouse AS, Ho JC, Fan L, Toledo-Sherman L, Seitova A, Arrowsmith CH. J Biol Chem. 2019 Apr 26;294(17):6986-7001. doi: 10.1074/jbc.RA118.007204. Epub 2019 Mar 6. PubMed 30842263.
Backbone
  Vector backbone: pBacMam2-DiEx-LIC
  Vector type: Mammalian Expression ; Baculovirus Expression
Growth in bacteria
  Bacterial resistance: Ampicillin, 100 μg/mL
  Growth temperature: 37°C
  Growth strain: DH5alpha
  Copy number: High Copy
Gene/Insert
  Gene/Insert name: HTT (alt name: huntingtin)
  Species: H. sapiens (human)
  Insert size (bp): 9798
  Mutation: Q145 (polyQ repeat)
  Entrez Gene: HTT (a.k.a. HD, IT15, LOMARS)
  Promoter: CMV and P10
  Tag / fusion protein: FLAG (C terminal on insert)
  Cloning method: Ligation Independent Cloning
  Sequencing primers: 5′ pFBM-fwd (5'-caaaatgtcgtaacaactccgc-3'); 3′ pFBM-rev (5'- tagttaagaataccagtcaatctttcac-3')
Resource information
  A portion of this plasmid was derived from a plasmid made by: Kazusa DNA Research Institute Gene KIEE4296 & Original Clone ID cp94296
Terms and licenses: Academic/Nonprofit Terms; Industry Terms: Not Available to Industry
Depositor comments: Please visit https://www.biorxiv.org/content/early/2018/12/10/492215 for BioRxiv preprint.
How to cite: pBacMam2-DiEx-LIC-C-flag_huntingtin_full-length_Q145 was a gift from Cheryl Arrowsmith (Addgene plasmid # 111731 ; http://n2t.net/addgene:111731 ; RRID:Addgene_111731)
