>Addgene plasmid #111731 | pBacMam2-DiEx-LIC-C-flag_huntingtin_full-length_Q145 | depositor partial sequence | sequence record 209882 | insert
ATGGCGACCCTGGAAAAGCTGATGAAGGCCTTCGAGTCCCTCAAGTCCTTCCAACAGCAGCAACAGCAAC
AACAGCAGCAACAGCAACAACAGCAGCAACAGCAACAACAGCAGCAACAGCAACAACAGCAGCAACAGCA
ACAACAGCAGCAACAGCAACAACAGCAGCAACAGCAACAACAGCAGCAACAGCAACAACAGCAGCAACAG
CAACAACAGCAGCAACAGCAACAACAGCAGCAACAGCAACAACAGCAGCAACAGCAACAACAACAGCAGC
AACAGCAACAACAGCAGCAACAGCAACAACAGCAGCAACAGCAACAACAGCAGCAACAGCAACAACAGCA
GCAACAGCAACAACAGCAGCAACAGCAACAACAGCAGCAACAGCAACAACAGCAGCAACAGCAACAACAG
CAGCAACAGCAACAACAGCAGCAACAGCAACAACAGCAGCAACAGCAACAACAGCAGCAACAGCAACCGC
CACCGCCGCCGCCGCCGCCGCCGCCTCCTCAGCTTCCTCAGCCGCCGCCGCAGGCACAGCCGCTGCTGCC
TCAGCCGCAGCCGCCCCCGCCGCCGCCCCCGCCGCCACCCGGCCCGGCTGTGGCTGAGGAGCCGCTGCAC
CGACCAAAGAAAGAACTTTCAGCTACCAAGAAAGACCGTGTGAATCATTGTCTGACAATATGTGAAAACA
TAGTGGCACAGTCTGTCAGAAATTCTCCAGAATTTCAGAAACTTCTGGGCATCGCTATGGAACTTTTTCT
GCTGTGCAGTGATGACGCAGAGTCAGATGTCAGGATGGTGGCTGACGAATGCCTCAACAAAGTTATCAAA
GCTTTGATGGATTCTAATCTTCCAAGGTTACAGCTCGAGCTCTATAAGGAAATTAAAAAGAATGGTGCCC
CTCGGAGTTTGCGTGCTGCCCTGTGGAGGTTTGCTGAGCTGGCTCACCTGGTTCGGCCTCAGAAATGCAG
GCCTTACCTGGTGAACCTTCTGCCGTGCCTGACTCGAACAAGCAAGAGACCCGAAGAATCAGTCCAGGAG
ACCTTGGCTGCAGCTGTTCCCAAAATTATGGCTTCTTTTGGCAATTTTGCAAATGACAATGAAATTAAGG
TTTTGTTAAAGGCCTTCATAGCGAACCTGAAGTCAAGCTCCCCCACCATTCGGCGGACAGCGGCTGGATC
AGCAGTGAGCATCTGCCAGCACTCAAGAAGGACACAATATTTCTATAGTTGGCTACTAAATGTGCTCTTA
GGCTTACTCGTTCCTGTCGAGGATGAACACTCCACTCTGCTGATTCTTGGCGTGCTGCTCACCCTGAGGT
ATTTGGTGCCCTTGCTGCAGCAGCAGGTCAAGGACACAAGCCTGAAAGGCAGCTTCGGAGTGACAAGGAA
AGAAATGGAAGTCTCTCCTTCTGCAGAGCAGCTTGTCCAGGTTTATGAACTGACGTTACATCATACACAG
CACCAAGACCACAATGTTGTGACCGGAGCCCTGGAGCTGTTGCAGCAGCTCTTCAGAACGCCTCCACCCG
AGCTTCTGCAAACCCTGACCGCAGTCGGGGGCATTGGGCAGCTCACCGCTGCTAAGGAGGAGTCTGGTGG
CCGAAGCCGTAGTGGGAGTATTGTGGAACTTATAGCTGGAGGGGGTTCCTCATGCAGCCCTGTCCTTTCA
AGAAAACAAAAAGGCAAAGTGCTCTTAGGAGAAGAAGAAGCCTTGGAGGATGACTCTGAATCGAGATCGG
ATGTCAGCAGCTCTGCCTTAACAGCCTCAGTGAAGGATGAGATCAGTGGAGAGCTGGCTGCTTCTTCAGG
GGTTTCCACTCCAGGGTCAGCAGGTCATGACATCATCACAGAACAGCCACGGTCACAGCACACACTGCAG
GCGGACTCAGTGGATCTGGCCAGCTGTGACTTGACAAGCTCTGCCACTGATGGGGATGAGGAGGATATCT
TGAGCCACAGCTCCAGCCAGGTCAGCGCCGTCCCATCTGACCCTGCCATGGACCTGAATGATGGGACCCA
GGCCTCGTCGCCCATCAGCGACAGCTCCCAGACCACCACCGAAGGGCCTGATTCAGCTGTTACCCCTTCA
GACAGTTCTGAAATTGTGTTAGACGGTACCGACAACCAGTATTTGGGCCTGCAGATTGGACAGCCCCAGG
ATGAAGATGAGGAAGCCACAGGTATTCTTCCTGATGAAGCCTCGGAGGCCTTCAGGAACTCTTCCATGGC
CCTTCAACAGGCACATTTATTGAAAAACATGAGTCACTGCAGGCAGCCTTCTGACAGCAGTGTTGATAAA
TTTGTGTTGAGAGATGAAGCTACTGAACCGGGTGATCAAGAAAACAAGCCTTGCCGCATCAAAGGTGACA
TTGGACAGTCCACTGATGATGACTCTGCACCTCTTGTCCATTGTGTCCGCCTTTTATCTGCTTCGTTTTT
GCTAACAGGGGGAAAAAATGTGCTGGTTCCGGACAGGGATGTGAGGGTCAGCGTGAAGGCCCTGGCCCTC
AGCTGTGTGGGAGCAGCTGTGGCCCTCCACCCGGAATCTTTCTTCAGCAAACTCTATAAAGTTCCTCTTG
ACACCACGGAATACCCTGAGGAACAGTATGTCTCAGACATCTTGAACTACATCGATCATGGAGACCCACA
GGTTCGAGGAGCCACTGCCATTCTCTGTGGGACCCTCATCTGCTCCATCCTCAGCAGGTCCCGCTTCCAC
GTGGGAGATTGGATGGGCACCATTAGAACCCTCACAGGAAATACATTTTCTTTGGCGGATTGCATTCCTT
TGCTGCGGAAAACACTGAAGGATGAGTCTTCTGTTACTTGCAAGTTAGCTTGTACAGCTGTGAGGAACTG
TGTCATGAGTCTCTGCAGCAGCAGCTACAGTGAGTTAGGACTGCAGCTGATCATCGATGTGCTGACTCTG
AGGAACAGTTCCTATTGGCTGGTGAGGACAGAGCTTCTGGAAACCCTTGCAGAGATTGACTTCAGGCTGG
TGAGCTTTTTGGAGGCAAAAGCAGAAAACTTACACAGAGGGGCTCATCATTATACAGGGCTTTTAAAACT
GCAAGAACGAGTGCTCAATAATGTTGTCATCCATTTGCTTGGAGATGAAGACCCCAGGGTGCGACATGTT
GCCGCAGCATCACTAATTAGGCTTGTCCCAAAGCTGTTTTATAAATGTGACCAAGGACAAGCTGATCCAG
TAGTGGCCGTGGCAAGAGATCAAAGCAGTGTTTACCTGAAACTTCTCATGCATGAGACGCAGCCTCCATC
TCATTTCTCCGTCAGCACAATAACCAGAATATATAGAGGCTATAACCTACTACCAAGCATAACAGACGTC
ACTATGGAAAATAACCTTTCAAGAGTTATTGCAGCAGTTTCTCATGAACTAATCACATCAACCACCAGAG
CACTCACATTTGGATGCTGTGAAGCTTTGTGTCTTCTTTCCACTGCCTTCCCAGTTTGCATTTGGAGTTT
AGGTTGGCACTGTGGAGTGCCTCCACTGAGTGCCTCAGATGAGTCTAGGAAGAGCTGTACCGTTGGGATG
GCCACAATGATTCTGACCCTGCTCTCGTCAGCTTGGTTCCCATTGGATCTCTCAGCCCATCAAGATGCTT
TGATTTTGGCCGGAAACTTGCTTGCAGCCAGTGCTCCCAAATCTCTGAGAAGTTCATGGGCCTCTGAAGA
AGAAGCCAACCCAGCAGCCACCAAGCAAGAGGAGGTCTGGCCAGCCCTGGGGGACCGGGCCCTGGTGCCC
ATGGTGGAGCAGCTCTTCTCTCACCTGCTGAAGGTGATTAACATTTGTGCCCACGTCCTGGATGACGTGG
CTCCTGGACCCGCAATAAAGGCAGCCTTGCCTTCTCTAACAAACCCCCCTTCTCTAAGTCCCATCCGACG
AAAGGGGAAGGAGAAAGAACCAGGAGAACAAGCATCTGTACCGTTGAGTCCCAAGAAAGGCAGTGAGGCC
AGTGCAGCTTCTAGACAATCTGATACCTCAGGTCCTGTTACAACAAGTAAATCCTCATCACTGGGGAGTT
TCTATCATCTTCCTTCATACCTCAAACTGCATGATGTCCTGAAAGCTACACACGCTAACTACAAGGTCAC
GCTGGATCTTCAGAACAGCACGGAAAAGTTTGGAGGGTTTCTTCGCTCAGCCTTGGATGTTCTTTCTCAG
ATACTAGAGCTGGCCACACTGCAGGACATTGGGAAGTGTGTTGAAGAGATCCTAGGATACCTGAAATCCT
GCTTTAGTCGAGAACCAATGATGGCAACTGTTTGTGTTCAACAATTGTTGAAGACTCTCTTTGGCACAAA
CTTGGCCTCCCAGTTTGATGGCTTATCTTCCAACCCCAGCAAGTCACAAGGCCGAGCACAGCGCCTTGGC
TCCTCCAGTGTGAGGCCAGGCTTGTACCACTACTGCTTCATGGCCCCGTACACCCACTTCACCCAGGCCC
TCGCTGACGCCAGCCTGAGGAACATGGTGCAGGCGGAGCAGGAGAACGACACCTCGGGATGGTTTGATGT
CCTCCAGAAAGTGTCTACCCAGTTGAAGACAAACCTCACGAGTGTCACAAAGAACCGTGCAGATAAGAAT
GCTATTCATAATCACATTCGTTTGTTTGAACCTCTTGTTATAAAAGCTTTAAAACAGTACACGACTACAA
CATGTGTGCAGTTACAGAAGCAGGTTTTAGATTTGCTGGCGCAGCTGGTTCAGTTACGGGTTAATTACTG
TCTTCTGGATTCAGATCAGGTGTTTATTGGCTTTGTATTGAAACAGTTTGAATACATTGAAGTGGGCCAG
TTCAGGGAATCAGAGGCAATCATTCCAAACATCTTTTTCTTCTTGGTATTACTATCTTATGAACGCTATC
ATTCAAAACAGATCATTGGAATTCCTAAAATCATTCAGCTCTGTGATGGCATCATGGCCAGTGGAAGGAA
GGCTGTGACACATGCCATACCGGCTCTGCAGCCCATAGTCCACGACCTCTTTGTATTAAGAGGAACAAAT
AAAGCTGATGCAGGAAAAGAGCTTGAAACCCAAAAAGAGGTGGTGGTGTCAATGTTACTGAGACTCATCC
AGTACCATCAGGTGTTGGAGATGTTCATTCTTGTCCTGCAGCAGTGCCACAAGGAGAATGAAGACAAGTG
GAAGCGACTGTCTCGACAGATAGCTGACATCATCCTCCCAATGTTAGCCAAACAGCAGATGCACATTGAC
TCTCATGAAGCCCTTGGAGTGTTAAATACATTATTTGAGATTTTGGCCCCTTCCTCCCTCCGTCCGGTAG
ACATGCTTTTACGGAGTATGTTCGTCACTCCAAACACAATGGCGTCCGTGAGCACTGTTCAACTGTGGAT
ATCGGGAATTCTGGCCATTTTGAGGGTTCTGATTTCCCAGTCAACTGAAGATATTGTTCTTTCTCGTATT
CAGGAGCTCTCCTTCTCTCCGTATTTAATCTCCTGTACAGTAATTAATAGGTTAAGAGATGGGGACAGTA
CTTCAACGCTAGAAGAACACAGTGAAGGGAAACAAATAAAGAATTTGCCAGAAGAAACATTTTCAAGGTT
TCTATTACAACTGGTTGGTATTCTTTTAGAAGACATTGTTACAAAACAGCTGAAGGTGGAAATGAGTGAG
CAGCAACATACTTTCTATTGCCAGGAACTAGGCACACTGCTAATGTGTCTGATCCACATCTTCAAGTCTG
GAATGTTCCGGAGAATCACAGCAGCTGCCACTAGGCTGTTCCGCAGTGATGGCTGTGGCGGCAGTTTCTA
CACCCTGGACAGCTTGAACTTGCGGGCTCGTTCCATGATCACCACCCACCCGGCCCTGGTGCTGCTCTGG
TGTCAGATACTGCTGCTTGTCAACCACACCGACTACCGCTGGTGGGCAGAAGTGCAGCAGACCCCGAAAA
GACACAGTCTGTCCAGCACAAAGTTACTTAGTCCCCAGATGTCTGGAGAAGAGGAGGATTCTGACTTGGC
AGCCAAACTTGGAATGTGCAATAGAGAAATAGTACGAAGAGGGGCTCTCATTCTCTTCTGTGATTATGTC
TGTCAGAACCTCCATGACTCCGAGCACTTAACGTGGCTCATTGTAAATCACATTCAAGATCTGATCAGCC
TTTCCCACGAGCCTCCAGTACAGGACTTCATCAGTGCCGTTCATCGGAACTCTGCTGCCAGCGGCCTGTT
CATCCAGGCAATTCAGTCTCGTTGTGAAAACCTTTCAACTCCAACCATGCTGAAGAAAACTCTTCAGTGC
TTGGAGGGGATCCATCTCAGCCAGTCGGGAGCTGTGCTCACGCTGTATGTGGACAGGCTTCTGTGCACCC
CTTTCCGTGTGCTGGCTCGCATGGTCGACATCCTTGCTTGTCGCCGGGTAGAAATGCTTCTGGCTGCAAA
TTTACAGAGCAGCATGGCCCAGTTGCCAATGGAAGAACTCAACAGAATCCAGGAATACCTTCAGAGCAGC
GGGCTCGCTCAGAGACACCAAAGGCTCTATTCCCTGCTGGACAGGTTTCGTCTCTCCACCATGCAAGACT
CACTTAGTCCCTCTCCTCCAGTCTCTTCCCACCCGCTGGACGGGGATGGGCACGTGTCACTGGAAACAGT
GAGTCCGGACAAAGACTGGTACGTTCATCTTGTCAAATCCCAGTGTTGGACCAGGTCAGATTCTGCACTG
CTGGAAGGTGCAGAGCTGGTGAATCGGATTCCTGCTGAAGATATGAATGCCTTCATGATGAACTCGGAGT
TCAACCTAAGCCTGCTAGCTCCATGCTTAAGCCTAGGGATGAGTGAAATTTCTGGTGGCCAGAAGAGTGC
CCTTTTTGAAGCAGCCCGTGAGGTGACTCTGGCCCGTGTGAGCGGCACCGTGCAGCAGCTCCCTGCTGTC
CATCATGTCTTCCAGCCCGAGCTGCCTGCAGAACCGGCGGCCTACTGGAGCAAGTTGAATGATCTGTTTG
GGGATGCTGCACTGTATCAGTCCCTGCCCACTCTGGCCCGGGCCCTGGCACAGTACCTGGTGGTGGTCTC
CAAACTGCCCAGTCATTTGCACCTTCCTCCTGAGAAAGAGAAGGACATTGTGAAATTCGTGGTGGCAACC
CTTGAGGCCCTGTCCTGGCATTTGATCCATGAGCAGATCCCGCTGAGTCTGGATCTCCAGGCAGGGCTGG
ACTGCTGCTGCCTGGCCCTGCAGCTGCCTGGCCTCTGGAGCGTGGTCTCCTCCACAGAGTTTGTGACCCA
CGCCTGCTCCCTCATCCACTGTGTGCACTTCATCCTGGAGGCCGTTGCAGTGCAGCCTGGAGAGCAGCTT
CTTAGTCCAGAAAGAAGGACAAATACCCCAAAAGCCATCAGCGAGGAGGAGGAGGAAGTAGATCCAAACA
CACAGAATCCTAAGTATATCACTGCAGCCTGTGAGATGGTGGCAGAAATGGTGGAGTCTCTGCAGTCGGT
GTTGGCCTTGGGTCATAAAAGGAATAGCGGCGTGCCGGCGTTTCTCACGCCATTGCTCAGGAACATCATC
ATCAGCCTGGCCCGCCTGCCCCTTGTCAACAGCTACACACGTGTGCCCCCACTGGTGTGGAAGCTTGGAT
GGTCACCCAAACCGGGAGGGGATTTTGGCACAGCATTCCCTGAGATCCCCGTGGAGTTCCTCCAGGAAAA
GGAAGTCTTTAAGGAGTTCATCTACCGCATCAACACACTAGGCTGGACCAGTCGTACTCAGTTTGAAGAA
ACTTGGGCCACCCTCCTTGGTGTCCTGGTGACGCAGCCCCTCGTGATGGAGCAGGAGGAGAGCCCACCAG
AAGAAGACACAGAGAGGACCCAGATCAACGTCCTGGCCGTGCAGGCCATCACCTCACTGGTGCTCAGTGC
AATGACTGTGCCTGTGGCCGGCAACCCAGCTGTAAGCTGCTTGGAGCAGCAGCCCCGGAACAAGCCTCTG
AAAGCTCTCGACACCAGGTTTGGGAGGAAGCTGAGCATTATCAGAGGGATTGTGGAGCAAGAGATTCAAG
CAATGGTTTCAAAGAGAGAGAATATTGCCACCCATCATTTATATCAGGCATGGGATCCTGTCCCTTCTCT
GTCTCCGGCTACTACAGGTGCCCTCATCAGCCACGAGAAGCTGCTGCTGCAGATCAACCCCGAGCGGGAG
CTGGGGAGCATGAGCTACAAACTCGGCCAGGTGTCCATACACTCCGTGTGGCTAGGGAACAGCATCACAC
CCCTGAGGGAGGAGGAATGGGACGAGGAAGAGGAGGAGGAGGCCGACGCCCCTGCACCTTCGTCACCACC
CACGTCTCCAGTCAACTCCAGGAAACACCGGGCTGGAGTTGACATCCACTCCTGTTCGCAGTTTTTGCTT
GAGTTGTACAGCCGCTGGATCCTGCCGTCCAGCTCAGCCAGGAGGACCCCGGCCATCCTGATCAGTGAGG
TGGTCAGATCCCTTCTAGTGGTCTCAGACTTGTTCACCGAGCGCAACCAGTTTGAGCTGATGTATGTGAC
GCTGACAGAACTGCGAAGGGTGCACCCTTCAGAAGACGAGATCCTCGCTCAGTACCTGGTGCCTGCCACC
TGCAAGGCAGCTGCCGTCCTTGGGATGGACAAGGCCGTGGCGGAGCCTGTCAGCCGCCTGCTGGAGAGCA
CGCTCAGGAGCAGCCACCTGCCCAGCAGGGTTGGAGCCCTGCACGGCATCCTCTATGTGCTGGAGTGCGA
CCTGCTGGACGACACTGCCAAGCAGCTCATCCCGGTCATCAGCGACTATCTCCTCTCCAACCTGAAAGGG
ATCGCCCACTGCGTGAACATTCACAGCCAGCAGCACGTACTGGTCATGTGTGCCACTGCGTTTTACCTCA
TTGAGAACTATCCTCTGGACGTAGGGCCGGAATTTTCAGCATCAATAATACAGATGTGTGGGGTGATGCT
GTCTGGAAGTGAGGAGTCCACCCCCTCCATCATTTACCACTGTGCCCTCAGAGGCCTGGAGCGCCTCCTG
CTCTCTGAGCAGCTCTCCCGCCTGGATGCAGAATCGCTGGTCAAGCTGAGTGTGGACAGAGTGAACGTGC
ACAGCCCGCACCGGGCCATGGCGGCTCTGGGCCTGATGCTCACCTGCATGTACACAGGAAAGGAGAAAGT
CAGTCCGGGTAGAACTTCAGACCCTAATCCTGCAGCCCCCGACAGCGAGTCAGTGATTGTTGCTATGGAG
CGGGTATCTGTTCTTTTTGATAGGATCAGGAAAGGCTTTCCTTGTGAAGCCAGAGTGGTGGCCAGGATCC
TGCCCCAGTTTCTAGACGACTTCTTCCCACCCCAGGACATCATGAACAAAGTCATCGGAGAGTTTCTGTC
CAACCAGCAGCCATACCCCCAGTTCATGGCCACCGTGGTGTATAAGGTGTTTCAGACTCTGCACAGCACC
GGGCAGTCGTCCATGGTCCGGGACTGGGTCATGCTGTCCCTCTCCAACTTCACGCAGAGGGCCCCGGTCG
CCATGGCCACGTGGAGCCTCTCCTGCTTCTTTGTCAGCGCGTCCACCAGCCCGTGGGTCGCGGCGATCCT
CCCACATGTCATCAGCAGGATGGGCAAGCTGGAGCAGGTGGACGTGAACCTTTTCTGCCTGGTCGCCACA
GACTTCTACAGACACCAGATAGAGGAGGAGCTCGACCGCAGGGCCTTCCAGTCTGTGCTTGAGGTGGTTG
CAGCCCCAGGAAGCCCATATCACCGGCTGCTGACTTGTTTACGAAATGTCCACAAGGTCACCACCTGC
