>Addgene plasmid #111731 | pBacMam2-DiEx-LIC-C-flag_huntingtin_full-length_Q145 | addgene partial sequence | sequence record 229031 | CMV-F 5'-CGCAAATGGGCGGTAGGCGTG-3'
AGCTCTCTGGCTAACTAGAGAACCCACTGCTTACTGGCTTATCGAATACGGACCTTTAATTCAACCCAAC
ACAATATATTATAGTTAAATAAGAATTATTATCAAATCATTTGTATATTAATTAAAATACTATACTGTAA
ATTACATTTTATTTACAATCACTCGACGGATCCTTAAGAAGGAGATATACTATGGCGACCCTGGAAAAGC
TGATGAAGGCCTTCGAGTCCCTCAAGTCCTTCCAACAGCAGCAACAGCAACAACAGCAGCAACAGCAACA
ACAGCAGCAACAGCAACAACAGCAGCAACAGCAACAACAGCAGCAACAGCAACAACAGCAGCAACAGCAA
CAACAGCAGCAACAGCAACAACAGCAGCAACAGCAACAACAGCAGCAACAGCAACAACAGCAGCAACAGC
AACAACAGCAGCAACAGCAACAACAGCAGCAACAGCAACAACAACAGCAGCAACAGCAACAACAGCAGCA
ACAGCAACAACAGCAGCAACAGCAACAACAGCAGCAACAGCAACAACAGCAGCAACAGCAACAACAGCAG
CAACAGCAACAACAGCAGCAACAGCAACAACAGCAGCAACAGCAACAACAGCAGCAACAGCAACAACAGC
AGCAACAGCAACAACAGCAGCAACAGCAACAACAGCAGCAACAGCAACCGCCACCGCCGCCGCCGCCGCC
GCCGCCTCCTCAGCTTCCTCAGCCGCCGCCGCAGGCACAGCCGCTGCTGCCTCAGCCGCAGCCGCCCC
